>Addgene plasmid #168672 | pDONR223 HCoV-NL63 NSP6_stop | depositor partial sequence | sequence record 326881 | Inserted CDS with Stop codon
ATGAGTGGTAAGGTTATTTTTGGTTTAAAAACAATGTTTTTATTTAGCGTTTTCTTCACAATGTTTTGGG
CAGAACTCTTTATTTATACAAACACTATATGGATAAACCCTGTGATACTTACACCTATATTTTGTCTACT
TTTGTTTTTGTCATTAGTTTTAACTATGTTTCTTAAACATAAGTTTTTGTTTTTGCAAGTATTTTTATTA
CCTACTGTTATTGCAACTGCTTTATATAATTGTGTTTTGGATTATTACATAGTAAAATTTTTGGCTGACC
ATTTTAACTATAATGTTTCAGTATTACAAATGGATGTTCAGGGTTTAGTTAATGTTTTGGTCTGTTTATT
TGTTGTATTTTTACACACATGGCGCTTTTCTAAAGAACGTTTTACACATTGGTTTACATATGTGTGTTCT
CTTATAGCAGTTGCTTACACTTATTTTTATAGTGGTGACTTTTTGAGTTTGCTTGTTATGTTTTTATGTG
CTATATCTAGTGATTGGTACATTGGTGCCATTGTTTTTAGGTTGTCACGTTTGATTGTATTTTTTTCACC
TGAAAGTGTATTTAGTGTTTTTGGTGATGTGAAACTTACTTTAGTTGTTTATTTAATTTGTGGTTATTTA
GTTTGTACTTATTGGGGCATTTTGTATTGGTTCAATAGGTTTTTTAAATGTACTATGGGTGTTTATGATT
TTAAGGTGAGTGCTGCTGAATTTAAATACATGGTTGCTAATGGACTTCATGCACCACATGGACCTTTTGA
TGCACTTTGGTTATCATTCAAACTACTTGGTATTGGTGGTGACCGTTGTATAAAAATTTCAACTGTCCAA
TAA
