[The description below was written by a language model from this plasmid's Addgene catalogue record.]
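Description:
pDONR223 HCoV-NL63 NSP6_stop is a Gateway-compatible Entry clone built on the pDONR223 donor backbone (about 5 kb without insert). It is propagated in standard E. coli cloning strains such as DH5alpha under spectinomycin selection. The record lists the vector type only as "Other" and the copy number as unknown, and it includes no feature table, so the origin of replication and other backbone elements are not documented here.

The insert is an 837 bp coding sequence for non-structural protein 6 (NSP6) of human coronavirus NL63. NSP6 is one of the mature products encoded within the viral ORF1ab replicase polyprotein gene. The insert was introduced by Gateway cloning, so in an Entry clone of this kind the open reading frame would normally be flanked by attL recombination sites, which allow transfer into any attR-containing Destination vector by an LR reaction. As is usual for an Entry vector, the record states no promoter, tag or reporter. Expression elements are supplied by the chosen Destination vector. The "_stop" suffix suggests that this version keeps a stop codon at the end of the ORF, which would suit native C-terminus or N-terminally tagged expression rather than C-terminal fusions, although the record does not say this explicitly. M13 forward and reverse primer sites flanking the insert are used for sequence verification.

The plasmid belongs to a collection of human coronavirus protein-coding sequences assembled as flexible Gateway Entry clones. Its purpose is to serve as a source from which NL63 NSP6 can be shuttled into expression or assay vectors for downstream functional studies.
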