Addgene plasmid #168672: pDONR223 HCoV-NL63 NSP6_stop
Purpose: Gateway-compatible Entry vector
Depositing lab: Fritz Roth. Depositing organization: Sinai Health System. Publication: A resource of human coronavirus protein-coding sequences in a flexible, multipurpose Gateway Entry clone collection. Weller B, Lin CW, Pogoutse O, Sauer M, Marin-de la Rosa N, Strobel A, Young V, Knapp JJ, Rayhan A, Falter C, Kim DK, Roth FP, Falter-Braun P. G3 (Bethesda). 2023 Jul 5;13(7):jkad105. doi: 10.1093/g3journal/jkad105. PubMed 37267226.
Backbone
  Vector backbone: pDONR223
  Backbone manufacturer: Rual et al, Genome Res. 14:2128-2135, 2004.
  Backbone size w/o insert (bp): 5005
  Vector type: Other
Growth in bacteria
  Bacterial resistance: Spectinomycin, 50 μg/mL
  Growth temperature: 37°C
  Growth strain: DH5alpha
  Copy number: Unknown
Gene/Insert
  Gene/Insert name: NSP6
  Species: Other
  Insert size (bp): 837
  Entrez Gene: ORF1ab (a.k.a. HCNV63gp1)
  Cloning method: Gateway Cloning
  Sequencing primers: 5′ m13-For; 3′ m13-Rev
Resource information
  A portion of this plasmid was derived from a plasmid made by: Falter-Braun Lab
Terms and licenses: Academic/Nonprofit Terms; Industry Terms
How to cite: pDONR223 HCoV-NL63 NSP6_stop was a gift from Fritz Roth (Addgene plasmid # 168672 ; http://n2t.net/addgene:168672 ; RRID:Addgene_168672)
